>Addgene plasmid #234754 | pcDNA3.1-PDGFRA-V5/HIS | addgene full sequence | sequence record 468863 | Addgene NGS Result
TGGCTAAGAATCTCCTTGGAGCTGAGAACCGAGAGCTGAAGCTGGTGGCTCCCACCCTGCGTTCTGAACT
CACGGTGGCTGCTGCAGTCCTGGTGCTGTTGGTGATTGTGATCATCTCACTTATTGTCCTGGTTGTCATT
TGGAAACAGAAACCGAGGTATGAAATTCGCTGGAGGGTCATTGAATCAATCAGCCCGGATGGACATGAAT
ATATTTATGTGGACCCGATGCAGCTGCCTTATGACTCAAGATGGGAGTTTCCAAGAGATGGACTAGTGCT
TGGTCGGGTCTTGGGGTCTGGAGCGTTTGGGAAGGTGGTTGAAGGAACAGCCTATGGATTAAGCCGGTCC
CAACCTGTCATGAAAGTTGCAGTGAAGATGCTAAAACCCACGGCCAGATCCAGTGAAAAACAAGCTCTCA
TGTCTGAACTGAAGATAATGACTCACCTGGGGCCACATTTGAACATTGTAAACTTGCTGGGAGCCTGCAC
CAAGTCAGGCCCCATTTACATCATCACAGAGTATTGCTTCTATGGAGATTTGGTCAACTATTTGCATAAG
AATAGGGATAGCTTCCTGAGCCACCACCCAGAGAAGCCAAAGAAAGAGCTGGATATCTTTGGATTGAACC
CTGCTGATGAAAGCACACGGAGCTATGTTATTTTATCTTTTGAAAACAATGGTGACTACATGGACATGAA
GCAGGCTGATACTACACAGTATGTCCCCATGCTAGAAAGGAAAGAGGTTTCTAAATATTCCGACATCCAG
AGATCACTCTATGATCGTCCAGCCTCATATAAGAAGAAATCTATGTTAGACTCAGAAGTCAAAAACCTCC
TTTCAGATGATAACTCAGAAGGCCTTACTTTATTGGATTTGTTGAGCTTCACCTATCAAGTTGCCCGAGG
AATGGAGTTTTTGGCTTCAAAAAATTGTGTCCACCGTGATCTGGCTGCTCGCAACGTCCTCCTGGCACAA
GGAAAAATTGTGAAGATCTGTGACTTTGGCCTGGCCAGAGACATCATGCATGATTCGAACTATGTGTCGA
AAGGCAGTACCTTTCTGCCCGTGAAGTGGATGGCTCCTGAGAGCATCTTTGACAACCTCTACACCACACT
GAGTGATGTCTGGTCTTATGGCATTCTGCTCTGGGAGATCTTTTCCCTTGGTGGCACCCCTTACCCCGGC
ATGATGGTGGATTCTACTTTCTACAATAAGATCAAGAGTGGGTACCGGATGGCCAAGCCTGACCACGCTA
CCAGTGAAGTCTACGAGATCATGGTGAAATGCTGGAACAGTGAGCCGGAGAAGAGACCCTCCTTTTACCA
CCTGAGTGAGATTGTGGAGAATCTGCTGCCTGGACAATATAAAAAGAGTTATGAAAAAATTCACCTGGAC
TTCCTGAAGAGTGACCATCCTGCTGTGGCACGCATGCGTGTGGACTCAGACAATGCATACATTGGTGTCA
CCTACAAAAACGAGGAAGACAAGCTGAAGGACTGGGAGGGTGGTCTGGATGAGCAGAGACTGAGCGCTGA
CAGTGGCTACATCATTCCTCTGCCTGACATTGACCCTGTCCCTGAGGAGGAGGACCTGGGCAAGAGGAAC
AGACACAGCTCGCAGACCTCTGAAGAGAGTGCCATTGAGACGGGTTCCAGCAGTTCCACCTTCATCAAGA
GAGAGGACGAGACCATTGAAGACATCGACATGATGGACGACATCGGCATAGACTCTTCAGACCTGGTGGA
AGACAGCTTTCTTAAGGGTCAAGACAATTCTGCAGATATCCAGCACAGTGGCGGCCGCTCGAGTCTAGAG
GGCCCGCGGTTCGAAGGTAAGCCTATCCCTAACCCTCTCCTCGGTCTCGATTCTACGCGTACCGGTCATC
ATCACCATCACCATTGAGTTTAAACCCGCTGATCAGCCTCGACTGTGCCTTCTAGTTGCCAGCCATCTGT
TGTTTGCCCCTCCCCCGTGCCTTCCTTGACCCTGGAAGGTGCCACTCCCACTGTCCTTTCCTAATAAAAT
GAGGAAATTGCATCGCATTGTCTGAGTAGGTGTCATTCTATTCTGGGGGGTGGGGTGGGGCAGGACAGCA
AGGGGGAGGATTGGGAAGACAATAGCAGGCATGCTGGGGATGCGGTGGGCTCTATGGCTTCTGAGGCGGA
AAGAACCAGCTGGGGCTCTAGGGGGTATCCCC
[124 nt withheld, positions 2203-2326]
C
[91 nt withheld, positions 2328-2418]
A
[49 nt withheld, positions 2420-2468]
CCTTTGACGTTGGAGTCCACGTTCTTT
[37 nt withheld, positions 2496-2532]
ACCCTATCTCGGTCTATTCTTTTGATTTATAAGGGATTTTGCCGATTTCGGCCTATTGGTTAAAAAATGA
GCTGATTTAACAAAAATTTAACGCGAATTAATTCTGTGGAATGTGTGTCAGTTAGGGTGTGGAAAGTCCC
CAGGCTCCCCAGCAGGCAGAAGTATGCAAAGCATGCATCTCAATTAGTCAGCAACCAGGTGTGGAAAGTC
CCCAGGCTCCCCAGCAGGCAGAAGTATGCAAAGCATGCATCTCAATTAGTCAGCAACCATAGTCCCGCCC
CTAACTCCGCCCATCCCGCCCCTAACTCCGCCCAGTTCCGCCCATTCTCCGCCCCATGGCTGACTAATTT
TTTTTATTTATGCAGAGGCCGAGGCCGCCTCTGCCTCTGAGCTATTCCAGAAGTAGTGAGGAGGCTTTTT
TGGAGGCCTAGGCTTTTGCAAAAAGCTCCCGGGAGCTTGTATATCCATTTTCGGATCTGATCAAGAGACA
GGATGAGGATCGTTTCGCATGATTGAACAAGATGGATTGCACGCAGGTTCTCCGGCCGCTTGGGTGGAGA
GGCTATTCGGCTATGACTGGGCACAACAGACAATCGGCTGCTCTGATGCCGCCGTGTTCCGGCTGTCAGC
GCAGGGGCGCCCGGTTCTTTTTGTCAAGACCGACCTGTCCGGTGCCCTGAATGAACTGCAGGACGAGGCA
GCGCGGCTATCGTGGCTGGCCACGACGGGCGTTCCTTGCGCAGCTGTGCTCGACGTTGTCACTGAAGCGG
GAAGGGACTGGCTGCTATTGGGCGAAGTGCCGGGGCAGGATCTCCTGTCATCTCACCTTGCTCCTGCCGA
GAAAGTATCCATCATGGCTGATGCAATGCGGCGGCTGCATACGCTTGATCCGGCTACCTGCCCATTCGAC
CACCAAGCGAAACATCGCATCGAGCGAGCACGTACTCGGATGGAAGCCGGTCTTGTCGATCAGGATGATC
TGGACGAAGAGCATCAGGGGCTCGCGCCAGCCGAACTGTTCGCCAGGCTCAAGGCGCGCATGCCCGACGG
CGAGGATCTCGTCGTGACCCATGGCGATGCCTGCTTGCCGAATATCATGGTGGAAAATGGCCGCTTTTCT
GGATTCATCGACTGTGGCCGGCTGGGTGTGGCGGACCGCTATCAGGACATAGCGTTGGCTACCCGTGATA
TTGCTGAAGAGCTTGGCGGCGAATGGGCTGACCGCTTCCTCGTGCTTTACGGTATCGCCGCTCCCGATTC
GCAGCGCATCGCCTTCTATCGCCTTCTTGACGAGTTCTTCTGAGCGGGACTCTGGGGTTCGCGAAATGAC
CGACCAAGCGACGCCCAACCTGCCATCACGAGATTTCGATTCCACCGCCGCCTTCTATGAAAGGTTGGGC
TTCGGAATCGTTTTCCGGGACGCCGGCTGGATGATCCTCCAGCGCGGGGATCTCATGCTGGAGTTCTTCG
CCCACCCCAACTTGTTTATTGCAGCTTATAATGGTTACAAATAAAGCAATAGCATCACAAATTTCACAAA
TAAAGCATTTTTTTCACTGCATTCTAGTTGTGGTTTGTCCAAACTCATCAATGTATCTTATCATGTCTGT
ATACCGTCGACCTCTAGCTAGAGCTTGGCGTAATCATGGTCATAGCTGTTTCCTGTGTGAAATTGTTATC
CGCTCACAATTCCACACAACATACGAGCCGGAAGCATAAAGTGTAAAGCCTGGGGTGCCTAATGAGTGAG
CTAACTCACATTAATTGCGTTGCGCTCACTGCCCGCTTTCCAGTCGGGAAACCTGTCGTGCCAGCTGCAT
TAATGAATCGGCCAACGCGCGGGGAGAGGCGGTTTGCGTATTGGGCGCTCTTCCGCTTCCTCGCTCACTG
ACTCGCTGCGCTCGGTCGTTCGGCTGCGGCGAGCGGTATCAGCTCACTCAAAGGCGGTAATACGGTTATC
CACAGAATCAGGGGATAACGCAGGAAAGAACATGTGAGCAAAAGGCCAGCAAAAGGCCAGGAACCGTAAA
AAGGCCGCGTTGCTGGCGTTTTTCCATAGGCTCCGCCCCCCTGACGAGCATCACAAAAATCGACGCTCAA
GTCAGAGGTGGCGAAACCCGACAGGACTATAAAGATACCAGGCGTTTCCCCCTGGAAGCTCCCTCGTGCG
CTCTCCTGTTCCGACCCTGCCGCTTACCGGATACCTGTCCGCCTTTCTCCCTTCGGGAAGCGTGGCGCTT
TCTCATAGCTCACGCTGTAGGTATCTCAGTTCGGTGTAGGTCGTTCGCTCCAAGCTGGGCTGTGTGCACG
AACCCCCCGTTCAGCCCGACCGCTGCGCCTTATCCGGTAACTATCGTCTTGAGTCCAACCCGGTAAGACA
CGACTTATCGCCACTGGCAGCAGCCACTGGTAACAGGATTAGCAGAGCGAGGTATGTAGGCGGTGCTACA
GAGTTCTTGAAGTGGTGGCCTAACTACGGCTACACTAGAAGAACAGTATTTGGTATCTGCGCTCTGCTGA
AGCCAGTTACCTTCGGAAAAAGAGTTGGTAGCTCTTGATCCGGCAAACAAACCACCGCTGGTAGCGGTGG
TTTTTTTGTTTGCAAGCAGCAGATTACGCGCAGAAAAAAAGGATCTCAAGAAGATCCTTTGATCTTTTCT
ACGGGGTCTGACGCTCAGTGGAACGAAAACTCACGTTAAGGGATTTTGGTCATGAGATTATCAAAAAGGA
TCTTCACCTAGATCCTTTTAAATTAAAAATGAAGTTTTAAATCAATCTAAAGTATATATGAGTAAACTTG
GTCTGACAGTTACCAATGCTTAATCAGTGAGGCACCTATCTCAGCGATCTGTCTATTTCGTTCATCCATA
GTTGCCTGACTCCCCGTCGTGTAGATAACTACGATACGGGAGGGCTTACCATCTGGCCCCAGTGCTGCAA
TGATACCGCGAGACCCACGCTCACCGGCTCCAGATTTATCAGCAATAAACCAGCCAGCCGGAAGGGCCGA
GCGCAGAAGTGGTCCTGCAACTTTATCCGCCTCCATCCAGTCTATTAATTGTTGCCGGGAAGCTAGAGTA
AGTAGTTCGCCAGTTAATAGTTTGCGCAACGTTGTTGCCATTGCTACAGGCATCGTGGTGTCACGCTCGT
CGTTTGGTATGGCTTCATTCAGCTCCGGTTCCCAACGATCAAGGCGAGTTACATGATCCCCCATGTTGTG
CAAAAAAGCGGTTAGCTCCTTCGGTCCTCCGATCGTTGTCAGAAGTAAGTTGGCCGCAGTGTTATCACTC
ATGGTTATGGCAGCACTGCATAATTCTCTTACTGTCATGCCATCCGTAAGATGCTTTTCTGTGACTGGTG
AGTACTCAACCAAGTCATTCTGAGAATAGTGTATGCGGCGACCGAGTTGCTCTTGCCCGGCGTCAATACG
GGATAATACCGCGCCACATAGCAGAACTTTAAAAGTGCTCATCATTGGAAAACGTTCTTCGGGGCGAAAA
CTCTCAAGGATCTTACCGCTGTTGAGATCCAGTTCGATGTAACCCACTCGTGCACCCAACTGATCTTCAG
CATCTTTTACTTTCACCAGCGTTTCTGGGTGAGCAAAAACAGGAAGGCAAAATGCCGCAAAAAAGGGAAT
AAGGGCGACACGGAAATGTTGAATACTCATACTCTTCCTTTTTCAATATTATTGAAGCATTTATCAGGGT
TATTGTCTCATGAGCGGATACATATTTGAATGTATTTAGAAAAATAAACAAATAGGGGTTCCGCGCACAT
TTCCCCGAAAAGTGCCACCTGACGTCGACGGATCGGGAGATCTCCCGATCCCCTATGGTGCACTCTCAGT
ACAATCTGCTCTGATGCCGCATAGTTAAGCCAGTATCTGCTCCCTGCTTGTGTGTTGGAGGTCGCTGAGT
AGTGCGCGAGCAAAATTTAAGCTACAACAAGGCAAGGCTTGACCGACAATTGCATGAAGAATCTGCTTAG
GGTTAGGCGTTTTGCGCTGCTTCGCGATGTACGGGCCAGATATACGCGTTGACATTGATTATTGACTAGT
TATTAATAGTAATCAATTACGGGGTCATTAGTTCATAGCCCATATATGGAGTTCCGCGTTACATAACTTA
CGGTAAATGGCCCGCCTGGCTGACCGCCCAACGACCCCCGCCCATTGACGTCAATAATGACGTATGTTCC
CATAGTAACGCCAATAGGGACTTTCCATTGACGTCAATGGGTGGAGTATTTACGGTAAACTGCCCACTTG
GCAGTACATCAAGTGTATCATATGCCAAGTACGCCCCCTATTGACGTCAATGACGGTAAATGGCCCGCCT
GGCATTATGCCCAGTACATGACCTTATGGGACTTTCCTACTTGGCAGTACATCTACGTATTAGTCATCGC
TATTACCATGGTGATGCGGTTTTGGCAGTACATCAATGGGCGTGGATAGCGGTTTGACTCACGGGGATTT
CCAAGTCTCCACCCCATTGACGTCAATGGGAGTTTGTTTTGGCACCAAAATCAACGGGACTTTCCAAAAT
GTCGTAACAACTCCGCCCCATTGACGCAAATGGGCGGTAGGCGTGTACGGTGGGAGGTCTATATAAGCAG
AGCTCTCTGGCTAACTAGAGAACCCACTGCTTACTGGCTTATCGAAATTAATACGACTCACTATAGGGAG
ACCCAAGCTGGCTAGTTAAGCTTGGTACCGAGCTCGGATCCAGTACCCTTCACCATGGGGACTTCCCATC
CGGCGTTCCTGGTCTTAGGCTGTCTTCTCACAGGGCTGAGCCTAATCCTCTGCCAGCTTTCATTACCCTC
TATCCTTCCAAATGAAAATGAAAAGGTTGTGCAGCTGAATTCATCCTTTTCTCTGAGATGCTTTGGGGAG
AGTGAAGTGAGCTGGCAGTACCCCATGTCTGAAGAAGAGAGCTCCGATGTGGAAATCAGAAATGAAGAAA
ACAACAGCGGCCTTTTTGTGACGGTCTTGGAAGTGAGCAGTGCCTCGGCGGCCCACACAGGGTTGTACAC
TTGCTATTACAACCACACTCAGACAGAAGAGAATGAGCTTGAAGGCAGGCACATTTACATCTATGTGCCA
GACCCAGATGTAGCCTTTGTACCTCTAGGAATGACGGATTATTTAGTCATCGTGGAGGATGATGATTCTG
CCATTATACCTTGTCGCACAACTGATCCCGAGACTCCTGTAACCTTACACAACAGTGAGGGGGTGGTACC
TGCCTCCTACGACAGCAGACAGGGCTTTAATGGGACCTTCACTGTAGGGCCCTATATCTGTGAGGCCACC
GTCAAAGGAAAGAAGTTCCAGACCATCCCATTTAATGTTTATGCTTTAAAAGCAACATCAGAGCTGGATC
TAGAAATGGAAGCTCTTAAAACCGTGTATAAGTCAGGGGAAACGATTGTGGTCACCTGTGCTGTTTTTAA
CAATGAGGTGGTTGACCTTCAATGGACTTACCCTGGAGAAGTGAAAGGCAAAGGCATCACAATGCTGGAA
GAAATCAAAGTCCCATCCATCAAATTGGTGTACACTTTGACGGTCCCCGAGGCCACGGTGAAAGACAGTG
GAGATTACGAATGTGCTGCCCGCCAGGCTACCAGGGAGGTCAAAGAAATGAAGAAAGTCACTATTTCTGT
CCATGAGAAAGGTTTCATTGAAATCAAACCCACCTTCAGCCAGTTGGAAGCTGTCAACCTGCATGAAGTC
AAACATTTTGTTGTAGAGGTGCGGGCCTACCCACCTCCCAGGATATCCTGGCTGAAAAACAATCTGACTC
TGATTGAAAATCTCACTGAGATCACCACTGATGTGGAAAAGATTCAGGAAATAAGGTATCGAAGCAAATT
AAAGCTGATCCGTGCTAAGGAAGAAGACAGTGGCCATTATACTATTGTAGCTCAAAATGAAGATGCTGTG
AAGAGCTATACTTTTGAACTGTTAACTCAAGTTCCTTCATCCATTCTGGACTTGGTCGATGATCACCATG
GCTCAACTGGGGGACAGACGGTGAGGTGCACAGCTGAAGGCACGCCGCTTCCTGATATTGAGTGGATGAT
ATGCAAAGATATTAAGAAATGTAATAATGAAACTTCCTGGACTATTTTGGCCAACAATGTCTCAAACATC
ATCACGGAGATCCACTCCCGAGACAGGAGTACCGTGGAGGGCCGTGTGACTTTCGCCAAAGTGGAGGAGA
CCATCGCCGTGCGATGCC
Features (pLannotate 1.2.2; 21 found; start..end, strand, type, name):
   1836..1877    +  CDS            V5 tag: epitope tag from simian virus 5
   1933..2157    +  polyA_signal   bGH poly(A) signal: bovine growth hormone polyadenylation signal
   2161..2182    +  promoter       SV40 promoter (fragment): SV40 enhancer and early promoter
   2203..2631    +  rep_origin     f1 ori (sequence partly withheld): f1 bacteriophage origin of replication; arrow indicates direction of (+) strand synthesis
   2645..2974    +  promoter       SV40 promoter: SV40 enhancer and early promoter
   3041..3832    +  CDS            neo: KKA2_KLEPN - Also known as kan, nptII. Experimental evidence at protein level: Swiss-Prot protein existence level 1. Resistance to kanamycin, neomycin, paromomycin, ribostamycin, butirosin and gentamicin B. From Klebsiella pneumoniae.
   3858..4016    +  CDS            ble (fragment): BLE_KLEPN - Experimental evidence at protein level: Swiss-Prot protein existence level 1. Binding protein with a strong affinity to the bleomycin family of antibiotics. Binds to CL990; an antimitotic-antibiotic compound. From Klebsiella pneumoniae.
   4011..4132    +  polyA_signal   SV40 poly(A) signal: SV40 polyadenylation signal
   4205..4221    -  protein_bind   lac operator: The lac repressor binds to the lac operator to inhibit transcription in E. coli. This inhibition can be relieved by adding lactose or isopropyl-β-D-thiogalactopyranoside (IPTG). lac repressor encoded by lacI
   4229..4259    -  promoter       lac promoter: promoter for the E. coli lac operon
   4274..4295    -  protein_bind   CAP binding site: CAP binding activates transcription in the presence of cAMP. E. coli catabolite activator protein
   4308..4400    -  CDS            lacI (fragment): lac repressor; lacI; The lac repressor binds to the lac operator to inhibit transcription in E. coli. This inhibition can be relieved by adding lactose or isopropyl-β-D-thiogalactopyranoside (IPTG).
   4583..5171    -  rep_origin     ori: high-copy-number ColE1/pMB1/pBR322/pUC origin of replication
   5342..6202    -  CDS            AmpR: β-lactamase; bla; confers resistance to ampicillin, carbenicillin, and related antibiotics
   6203..6307    -  promoter       AmpR promoter: bla
   6366..6418    -  misc_feature   bom (fragment): basis of mobility region from pBR322
   6573..6952    +  enhancer       CMV enhancer: human cytomegalovirus immediate early enhancer
   6953..7156    +  promoter       CMV promoter: human cytomegalovirus (CMV) immediate early promoter
   7152..7185    +  LTR            5' LTR (truncated) (fragment): truncated 5' long terminal repeat (LTR) from HIV-1
   7201..7219    +  promoter       T7 promoter: promoter for bacteriophage T7 RNA polymerase
   7277..1763    +  CDS            PDGFRA (across the origin): PGFRA_HUMAN - Also known as PDGFR2, RHEPDGFRA. Experimental evidence at protein level: Swiss-Prot protein existence level 1. Tyrosine-protein kinase that acts as a cell-surface receptor for PDGFA, PDGFB and PDGFC and plays an essential role in the regulation of embryonic development, cell proliferation, survival and chemotaxis. Depending on the context, promotes or inhibits cell proliferation and cell migration. Plays an important role in the differentiation of bone marrow-derived mesenchymal stem cells. Required for normal skeleton development and cephalic closure during embryonic development
