[The description below was written by a language model from this plasmid's Addgene catalogue record and pLannotate feature annotations shown in this document.]
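Description:
pcDNA3.1-PDGFRA-V5/HIS is a mammalian expression plasmid built on the Invitrogen pcDNA3.1-V5/His backbone, with the insert introduced by TOPO cloning. It carries the full-length, wild-type human PDGFRA coding sequence, which encodes the platelet-derived growth factor receptor alpha, a cell-surface receptor tyrosine kinase. In the 8,780 nt sequenced record the PDGFRA open reading frame spans the numbering origin of the circular map. It lies downstream of the human cytomegalovirus immediate-early enhancer and promoter, which drive strong constitutive transcription in mammalian cells. A T7 promoter sits between the CMV promoter and the insert and can serve for in vitro transcription or as a sequencing primer site. The receptor is fused at its C terminus to the vector's V5/His tag. The V5 epitope is annotated just after the coding sequence, but the polyhistidine portion listed in the catalogue entry was not called as a separate feature. Transcripts are terminated by the bovine growth hormone polyadenylation signal.

The plasmid is propagated in E. coli at high copy number through a ColE1/pUC-type origin and selected with ampicillin via the β-lactamase gene. An f1 origin is also present, allowing single-stranded DNA production. For selecting stably transfected mammalian cells, a neomycin phosphotransferase gene is expressed from the SV40 early promoter and followed by an SV40 poly(A) signal. Several short annotated fragments (ble, lacI, bom, an HIV-1 LTR segment) appear to be backbone remnants or partial sequence matches rather than functional parts. The stated purpose is expression of human PDGFRA in mammalian cells, and the associated publication concerns in-cell activity profiling of protein kinase oncogenes with a reporter.
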