Addgene plasmid #234754: pcDNA3.1-PDGFRA-V5/HIS
Purpose: Expression of human PDGFRA receptor tyrosine kinase in mammalian cells
Depositing lab: Pavel Krejčí. Depositing organization: Masaryk University. Publication: One reporter for in-cell activity profiling of majority of protein kinase oncogenes. Gudernova I, Foldynova-Trantirkova S, Ghannamova BE, Fafilek B, Varecha M, Balek L, Hruba E, Jonatova L, Jelinkova I, Kunova Bosakova M, Trantirek L, Mayer J, Krejci P. Elife. 2017 Feb 15;6. pii: e21536. doi: 10.7554/eLife.21536. PubMed 28199182.
Backbone
  Vector backbone: pcDNA3.1-V5/His
  Backbone manufacturer: Invitrogen
  Vector type: Mammalian Expression
Growth in bacteria
  Bacterial resistance: Ampicillin, 100 μg/mL
  Growth temperature: 37°C
  Growth strain: DH5alpha
  Copy number: High Copy
Gene/Insert
  Gene/Insert name: PDGFRA receptor tyrosine kinase, full length, wildtype
  Species: H. sapiens (human)
  Mutation: WT
  Entrez Gene: PDGFRA (a.k.a. CD140A, PDGFR-2, PDGFR2)
  Promoter: CMV
  Tag / fusion protein: V5/His (C terminal on insert)
  Cloning method: TOPO Cloning
Terms and licenses: Academic/Nonprofit Terms; Industry Terms: Not Available to Industry
How to cite: pcDNA3.1-PDGFRA-V5/HIS was a gift from Pavel Krejčí (Addgene plasmid # 234754 ; http://n2t.net/addgene:234754 ; RRID:Addgene_234754)
